Addgene plasmid #53791: DYRK1A_pCSdest
Depositing lab: Roger Reeves. Depositing organization: Johns Hopkins University and School of Medicine. Publication: Survey of Human Chromosome 21 Gene Expression Effects on Early Development in Danio rerio. Edie S, Zaghloul NA, Leitch CC, Klinedinst DK, Lebron J, Thole JF, McCallion AS, Katsanis N, Reeves RH. G3 (Bethesda). 2018 Jul 2;8(7):2215-2223. doi: 10.1534/g3.118.200144. PubMed 29760202.
Backbone
  Vector backbone: pCSDest
  Backbone manufacturer: Lawson Lab (Addgene Plasmid 22423)
  Backbone size w/o insert (bp): 4095
  Vector type: Mammalian Expression
Growth in bacteria
  Bacterial resistance: Ampicillin, 100 μg/mL
  Growth temperature: 37°C
  Growth strain: DH10B
  Copy number: High Copy
Gene/Insert
  Gene/Insert name: DYRK1A
  Species: H. sapiens (human)
  Insert size (bp): 2353
  Entrez Gene: DYRK1A (a.k.a. DYRK, DYRK1, HP86, MNB, MNBH, MRD7)
  Promoter: SP6 and CMV
  Cloning method: Gateway Cloning
  Sequencing primers: 5′ CMV-F; 3′ EBV-Rev
Terms and licenses: Academic/Nonprofit Terms; Industry Terms
Depositor comments: BC156309
How to cite: DYRK1A_pCSdest was a gift from Roger Reeves (Addgene plasmid # 53791 ; http://n2t.net/addgene:53791 ; RRID:Addgene_53791)
