[The description below was written by a language model from this plasmid's Addgene catalogue record and pLannotate feature annotations shown in this document.]
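Description:
DYRK1A_pCSdest is a Gateway expression clone in the pCSDest backbone, a CS2-type vector catalogued as a mammalian expression plasmid. It carries the human DYRK1A open reading frame, which encodes a dual-specificity kinase with both serine/threonine and tyrosine kinase activity. The sequenced plasmid is about 6.5 kb. It is maintained in E. coli at high copy from a ColE1/pUC-type origin under ampicillin selection (AmpR with its own bla promoter). An f1 phage origin is also present, along with remnants of the lac region (lac promoter and operator, CAP site, and lacI and lacZα fragments) left over from the parental cloning vector.

The expression cassette begins with the simian cytomegalovirus IE94 enhancer/promoter, followed directly by a bacteriophage SP6 promoter. Next comes the DYRK1A coding sequence, flanked by attB1 and attB2, the sites left after Gateway recombination into the destination vector. An SV40 polyadenylation signal lies downstream, and a T7 promoter fragment and a T3 promoter sit beyond the insert in the antisense orientation. The tandem promoters allow two modes of use. The CMV element drives transcription when the plasmid DNA is introduced into vertebrate cells or embryos, and SP6 allows in vitro synthesis of sense mRNA that includes the SV40 poly(A) signal region. No epitope tag or reporter is annotated, so the kinase appears to be expressed untagged.

The associated publication surveyed the effects of expressing human chromosome 21 genes on early zebrafish development. This clone therefore fits use as one member of a gene set for overexpression in embryos, although the record does not describe the specific procedure.
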