Features (pLannotate 1.2.2; 17 found; start..end, strand, type, name):
      1..978     +  promoter       CMV IE94 promoter: enhancer/promoter region of simian cytomegalovirus major immediate early transcription unit IE94
   1013..1031    +  promoter       SP6 promoter: promoter for bacteriophage SP6 RNA polymerase
   1085..1109    +  protein_bind   attB1: mutant version of attB; recombination site for the Gateway® BP reaction BP Clonase™
   1130..3418    +  CDS            DYRK1A: DYR1A_HUMAN - Also known as DYRK, MNB, MNBH. Experimental evidence at protein level: Swiss-Prot protein existence level 1. Dual-specificity kinase which possesses both serine/threonine and tyrosine kinase activities. May play a role in a signaling pathway regulating nuclear functions of cell proliferation. Modulates alternative splicing by phosphorylating the splice factor SRSF6 (By similarity). Exhibits a substrate preference for proline at position P+1 and arginine at position P-3. Has pro-survival function and negatively regulates the apoptotic process. Promotes cell survival upon genotoxic
   3441..3465    -  protein_bind   attB2: mutant version of attB; recombination site for the Gateway® BP reaction BP Clonase™
   3487..3504    -  promoter       T7 promoter (fragment): promoter for bacteriophage T7 RNA polymerase
   3509..3643    -  polyA_signal   SV40 poly(A) signal: SV40 polyadenylation signal
   3756..3774    -  promoter       T3 promoter: promoter for bacteriophage T3 RNA polymerase
   3819..3835    -  protein_bind   lac operator: The lac repressor binds to the lac operator to inhibit transcription in E. coli. This inhibition can be relieved by adding lactose or isopropyl-β-D-thiogalactopyranoside (IPTG). lac repressor encoded by lacI
   3843..3873    -  promoter       lac promoter: promoter for the E. coli lac operon
   3888..3909    -  protein_bind   CAP binding site: CAP binding activates transcription in the presence of cAMP. E. coli catabolite activator protein
   3922..4014    -  CDS            lacI (fragment): lac repressor; lacI; The lac repressor binds to the lac operator to inhibit transcription in E. coli. This inhibition can be relieved by adding lactose or isopropyl-β-D-thiogalactopyranoside (IPTG).
   4197..4785    -  rep_origin     ori: high-copy-number ColE1/pMB1/pBR322/pUC origin of replication
   4956..5816    -  CDS            AmpR: β-lactamase; bla; confers resistance to ampicillin, carbenicillin, and related antibiotics
   5817..5921    -  promoter       AmpR promoter: bla
   5974..6402    -  rep_origin     f1 ori (sequence partly withheld): f1 bacteriophage origin of replication; arrow indicates direction of (+) strand synthesis
   6407..6473    -  CDS            lacZα (fragment): LacZα fragment of β-galactosidase; lacZ fragment
>Addgene plasmid #53791 | DYRK1A_pCSdest | addgene full sequence | sequence record 314862 | Addgene NGS Result
GCCAATTCAATATGGCGTATATGGACTCATGCCAATTCAATATGGTGGATCTGGACCTGTGCCAATTCAA
TATGGCGTATATGGACTCGTGCCAATTCAATATGGTGGATCTGGACCCCAGCCAATTCAATATGGCGGAC
TTGGCACCATGCCAATTCAATATGGCGGACCTGGCACTGTGCCAACTGGGGAGGGGTCTACTTGGCACGG
TGCCAAGTTTGAGGAGGGGTCTTGGCCCTGTGCCAAGTCCGCCATATTGAATTGGCATGGTGCCAATAAT
GGCGGCCATATTGGCTATATGCCAGGATCAATATATAGGCAATATCCAATATGGCCCTATGCCAATATGG
CTATTGGCCAGGTTCAATACTATGTATTGGCCCTATGCCATATAGTATTCCATATATGGGTTTTCCTATT
GACGTAGATAGCCCCTCCCAATGGGCGGTCCCATATACCATATATGGGGCTTCCTAATACCGCCCATAGC
CACTCCCCCATTGACGTCAATGGTCTCTATATATGGTCTTTCCTATTGACGTCATATGGGCGGTCCTATT
GACGTATATGGCGCCTCCCCCATTGACGTCAATTACGGTAAATGGCCCGCCTGGCTCAATGCCCATTGAC
GTCAATAGGACCACCCACCATTGACGTCAATGGGATGGCTCATTGCCCATTCATATCCGTTCTCACGCCC
CCTATTGACGTCAATGACGGTAAATGGCCCACTTGGCAGTACATCAATATCTATTAATAGTAACTTGGCA
AGTACATTACTATTGGAAGTACGCCAGGGTACATTGGCAGTACTCCCATTGACGTCAATGGCGGTAAATG
GCCCGCGATGGCTGCCAAGTACATCCCCATTGACGTCAATGGGGAGGGGCAATGACGCAAATGGGCGTTC
CATTGACGTAAATGGGCGGTAGGCGTGCCTAATGGGAGGTCTATATAAGCAATGCTCGTTTAGGGAACCG
CCATTCTGCCTGGGGACGTCGGAGCAAGCTTGATTTAGGTGACACTATAGAATACAAGCTACTTGTTCTT
TTTGCAGGATCCCATCGATTCGAATTCAAGGATCACAAGTTTGTACAAAAAAGCAGGCTCCGCGGCCGCC
CCCTTCACCATGCATACAGGAGGAGAGACTTCAGCATGCAAACCTTCATCTGTTCGGCTTGCACCGTCAT
TTTCATTCCATGCTGCTGGCCTTCAGATGGCTGGACAGATGCCCCATTCACATCAGTACAGTGACCGTCG
CCAGCCAAACATAAGTGACCAACAGGTTTCTGCCTTATCATATTCTGACCAGATTCAGCAACCTCTAACT
AACCAGGTGATGCCTGATATTGTCATGTTACAGAGGCGGATGCCCCAAACCTTCCGTGACCCAGCAACTG
CTCCCCTGAGAAAACTTTCTGTTGACTTGATCAAAACATACAAGCATATTAATGAGGTTTACTATGCAAA
AAAGAAGCGAAGACACCAACAGGGCCAGGGAGACGATTCTAGTCATAAGAAGGAACGGAAGGTTTACAAT
GATGGTTATGATGATGATAACTATGATTATATTGTAAAAAACGGAGAAAAGTGGATGGATCGTTACGAAA
TTGACTCCTTGATAGGCAAAGGTTCCTTTGGACAGGTTGTAAAGGCATATGATCGTGTGGAGCAAGAATG
GGTTGCCATTAAAATAATAAAGAACAAGAAGGCTTTTCTGAATCAAGCACAGATAGAAGTGCGACTTCTT
GAGCTCATGAACAAACATGACACTGAAATGAAATACTACATAGTGCATTTGAAACGCCACTTTATGTTTC
GAAACCATCTCTGTTTAGTTTTTGAAATGCTGTCCTACAACCTCTATGACTTGCTGAGAAACACCAATTT
CCGAGGGGTCTCTTTGAACCTAACACGAAAGTTTGCGCAACAGATGTGCACTGCACTGCTTTTCCTTGCG
ACTCCAGAACTTAGTATCATTCACTGTGATCTAAAACCTGAAAATATCCTTCTTTGTAACCCCAAACGCA
GTGCAATCAAGATAGTTGACTTTGGCAGTTCTTGTCAGTTGGGGCAGAGGATATACCAGTATATTCAGAG
TCGCTTTTATCGGTCTCCAGAGGTGCTACTGGGAATGCCTTATGACCTTGCCATTGATATGTGGTCCCTC
GGGTGTATTTTGGTTGAAATGCACACTGGAGAACCTCTGTTCAGTGGTGCCAATGAGGTAGATCAGATGA
ATAAAATAGTGGAAGTTCTGGGTATTCCACCTGCTCATATTCTTGACCAAGCACCAAAAGCAAGAAAGTT
CTTTGAGAAGTTGCCAGATGGCACTTGGAACTTAAAGAAGACCAAAGATGGAAAACGGGAGTACAAACCA
CCAGGAACCCGTAAACTTCATAACATTCTTGGAGTGGAAACAGGAGGACCTGGTGGGCGACGTGCTGGGG
AGTCAGGTCATACGGTCGCTGACTACTTGAAGTTCAAAGACCTCATTTTAAGGATGCTTGATTATGACCC
CAAAACTCGAATTCAACCTTATTATGCTCTGCAGCACAGTTTCTTCAAGAAAACAGCTGATGAAGGTACA
AATACAAGTAATAGTGTATCTACAAGCCCCGCCATGGAGCAGTCTCAGTCTTCGGGCACCACCTCCAGTA
CATCGTCAAGCTCAGGTGGCTCATCGGGGACAAGCAACAGTGGGAGAGCCCGGTCGGATCCGACGCACCA
GCATCGGCACAGTGGTGGGCACTTCACAGCTGCCGTGCAGGCCATGGACTGCGAGACACACAGTCCCCAG
GTGCGTCAGCAATTTCCTGCTCCTCTTGGTTGGTCAGGCACTGAAGCTCCTACACAGGTCACTGTTGAAA
CTCATCCTGTTCAAGAAACAACCTTTCATGTAGCCCCTCAACAGAATGCATTGCATCATCACCATGGTAA
CAGTTCCCATCACCATCACCACCACCACCACCATCACCACCACCATGGACAACAAGCCTTGGGTAACCGG
ACCAGGCCAAGGGTCTACAATTCTCCAACGAATAGCTCCTCTACCCAAGATTCTATGGAGGTTGGCCACA
GTCACCACTCCATGACATCCCTGTCTTCCTCAACGACTTCTTCCTCGACATCTTCCTCCTCTACTGGTAA
CCAAGGCAATCAGGCCTACCAGAATCGCCCAGTGGCTGCTAATACCTTGGACTTTGGACAGAATGGAGCT
ATGGACGTTAATTTGACCGTCTACTCCAATCCCCGCCAAGAGACTGGCATAGCTGGACATCCAACATACC
AATTTTCTGCTAATACAGGTCCTGCACATTACATGACTGAAGGACATCTGACAATGAGGCAAGGGGCTGA
TAGAGAAGAGTCCCCCATGACAGGAGTTTGTGTGCAACAGAGTCCTGTAGCTAGCTCGTAATAGAAGGGT
GGGCGCGCCGACCCAGCTTTCTTGTACAAAGTGGTGATCCTCTCGAGCCTCTAGAACTATAGTGAGTCGT
ATTACGTAGATCCAGACATGATAAGATACATTGATGAGTTTGGACAAACCACAACTAGAATGCAGTGAAA
AAAATGCTTTATTTGTGAAATTTGTGATGCTATTGCTTTATTTGTAACCATTATAAGCTGCAATAAACAA
GTTAACAACAACAATTGCATTCATTTTATGTTTCAGGTTCAGGGGGAGGTGTGGGAGGTTTTTTAATTCG
CGGCCGCGGCGCCAATGCATTGGGCCCGGTACCCAGCTTTTGTTCCCTTTAGTGAGGGTTAATTGCGCGC
TTGGCGTAATCATGGTCATAGCTGTTTCCTGTGTGAAATTGTTATCCGCTCACAATTCCACACAACATAC
GAGCCGGGAGCATAAAGTGTAAAGCCTGGGGTGCCTAATGAGTGAGCTAACTCACATTAATTGCGTTGCG
CTCACTGCCCGCTTTCCAGTCGGGAAACCTGTCGTGCCAGCTGCATTAATGAATCGGCCAACGCGCGGGG
AGAGGCGGTTTGCGTATTGGGCGCTCTTCCGCTTCCTCGCTCACTGACTCGCTGCGCTCGGTCGTTCGGC
TGCGGCGAGCGGTATCAGCTCACTCAAAGGCGGTAATACGGTTATCCACAGAATCAGGGGATAACGCAGG
AAAGAACATGTGAGCAAAAGGCCAGCAAAAGGCCAGGAACCGTAAAAAGGCCGCGTTGCTGGCGTTTTTC
CATAGGCTCCGCCCCCCTGACGAGCATCACAAAAATCGACGCTCAAGTCAGAGGTGGCGAAACCCGACAG
GACTATAAAGATACCAGGCGTTTCCCCCTGGAAGCTCCCTCGTGCGCTCTCCTGTTCCGACCCTGCCGCT
TACCGGATACCTGTCCGCCTTTCTCCCTTCGGGAAGCGTGGCGCTTTCTCATAGCTCACGCTGTAGGTAT
CTCAGTTCGGTGTAGGTCGTTCGCTCCAAGCTGGGCTGTGTGCACGAACCCCCCGTTCAGCCCGACCGCT
GCGCCTTATCCGGTAACTATCGTCTTGAGTCCAACCCGGTAAGACACGACTTATCGCCACTGGCAGCAGC
CACTGGTAACAGGATTAGCAGAGCGAGGTATGTAGGCGGTGCTACAGAGTTCTTGAAGTGGTGGCCTAAC
TACGGCTACACTAGAAGAACAGTATTTGGTATCTGCGCTCTGCTGAAGCCAGTTACCTTCGGAAAAAGAG
TTGGTAGCTCTTGATCCGGCAAACAAACCACCGCTGGTAGCGGTGGTTTTTTTGTTTGCAAGCAGCAGAT
TACGCGCAGAAAAAAAGGATCTCAAGAAGATCCTTTGATCTTTTCTACGGGGTCTGACGCTCAGTGGAAC
GAAAACTCACGTTAAGGGATTTTGGTCATGAGATTATCAAAAAGGATCTTCACCTAGATCCTTTTAAATT
AAAAATGAAGTTTTAAATCAATCTAAAGTATATATGAGTAAACTTGGTCTGACAGTTACCAATGCTTAAT
CAGTGAGGCACCTATCTCAGCGATCTGTCTATTTCGTTCATCCATAGTTGCCTGACTCCCCGTCGTGTAG
ATAACTACGATACGGGAGGGCTTACCATCTGGCCCCAGTGCTGCAATGATACCGCGAGACCCACGCTCAC
CGGCTCCAGATTTATCAGCAATAAACCAGCCAGCCGGAAGGGCCGAGCGCAGAAGTGGTCCTGCAACTTT
ATCCGCCTCCATCCAGTCTATTAATTGTTGCCGGGAAGCTAGAGTAAGTAGTTCGCCAGTTAATAGTTTG
CGCAACGTTGTTGCCATTGCTACAGGCATCGTGGTGTCACGCTCGTCGTTTGGTATGGCTTCATTCAGCT
CCGGTTCCCAACGATCAAGGCGAGTTACATGATCCCCCATGTTGTGCAAAAAAGCGGTTAGCTCCTTCGG
TCCTCCGATCGTTGTCAGAAGTAAGTTGGCCGCAGTGTTATCACTCATGGTTATGGCAGCACTGCATAAT
TCTCTTACTGTCATGCCATCCGTAAGATGCTTTTCTGTGACTGGTGAGTACTCAACCAAGTCATTCTGAG
AATAGTGTATGCGGCGACCGAGTTGCTCTTGCCCGGCGTCAATACGGGATAATACCGCGCCACATAGCAG
AACTTTAAAAGTGCTCATCATTGGAAAACGTTCTTCGGGGCGAAAACTCTCAAGGATCTTACCGCTGTTG
AGATCCAGTTCGATGTAACCCACTCGTGCACCCAACTGATCTTCAGCATCTTTTACTTTCACCAGCGTTT
CTGGGTGAGCAAAAACAGGAAGGCAAAATGCCGCAAAAAAGGGAATAAGGGCGACACGGAAATGTTGAAT
ACTCATACTCTTCCTTTTTCAATATTATTGAAGCATTTATCAGGGTTATTGTCTCATGAGCGGATACATA
TTTGAATGTATTTAGAAAAATAAACAAATAGGGGTTCCGCGCACATTTCCCCGAAAAGTGCCACCTAAAT
TGTAAGCGTTAATATTTTGTTAAAATTCGCGTTAAATTTTTGTTAAATCAGCTCATTTTTTAACCAATAG
GCCGAAATCGGCAAAATCCCTTATAAATCAAAAGAATAGACCGAGATAGGGT
[37 nt withheld, positions 6073-6109]
AAAGAACGTGGACTCCAACGTCAAAGG
[49 nt withheld, positions 6137-6185]
T
[91 nt withheld, positions 6187-6277]
G
[124 nt withheld, positions 6279-6402]
CCCATTCGCCATTCAGGCTGCGCAACTGTTGGGAAGGGCGATCGGTGCGGGCCTCTTCGCTATTACGCCA
GTCGACC
