>Addgene plasmid #53791 | DYRK1A_pCSdest | addgene partial sequence | sequence record 94700 | CMV-F 5'-CGCAAATGGGCGGTAGGCGTG-3'
GCATGCTCGTTTAGGGAACCGCCATTCTGCCTGGGGACGTCGGAGCAAGCTTGATTTAGGTGACACTATA
GAATACAAGCTACTTGTTCTTTTTGCAGGATCCCATCGATTCGAATTCAAGGATCACAAGTTTGTACAAA
AAAGCAGGCTCCGCGGCCGCCCCCTTCACCATGCATACAGGAGGAGAGACTTCAGCATGCAAACCTTCAT
CTGTTCGGCTTGCACCGTCATTTTCATTCCATGCTGCTGGCCTTCAGATGGCTGGACAGATGCCCCATTC
ACATCAGTACAGTGACCGTCGCCAGCCAAACATAAGTGACCAACAGGTTTCTGCCTTATCATATTCTGAC
CAGATTCAGCAACCTCTAACTAACCAGGTGATGCCTGATATTGTCATGTTACAGAGGCGGATGCCCCAAA
CCTTCCGTGACCCAGCAACTGCTCCCCTGAGAAAACTTTCTGTTGACTTGATCAAAACATACAAGCATAT
TAATGAGGTTTACTATGCAAAAAAGAAGCGAAGACACCAACAGGGCCAGGGAGACGATTCTAGTCATAAG
AAGGAACGGAAGGTTTACAATGATGGTTATGATGATGATAACTATGATTATATTGTAAAAAACGGAGAAA
AGTGGATGGATCGTTACGAAATTGACTCCTTGATAGGCAAAGGTTCCTTTGGACAGGTTGTAAAGGCATA
TGATCGTGTGGAGCAAGAATGGGTTGCCATTAAAATAATAAAGAACAAGAAGGCTTTTCTGAATCAAGCA
CAGATAGAAGTGCGACTTCTTGAGCTCATGAACAAACATGACACTGAAATGAAATACTACATAGTGCA
