>Addgene plasmid #53791 | DYRK1A_pCSdest | addgene partial sequence | sequence record 95972 | EBV-rev 5'-GTGGTTTGTCCAAACTCATC-3'
TACGACTCACATATAGTTCTAGAGGCTCGAGAGGATCACCACTTTGTACAAGAAAGCTGGGTCGGCGCGC
CCACCCTTCTATTACGAGCTAGCTACAGGACTCTGTTGCACACAAACTCCTGTCATGGGGGACTCTTCTC
TATCAGCCCCTTGCCTCATTGTCAGATGTCCTTCAGTCATGTAATGTGCAGGACCTGTATTAGCAGAAAA
TTGGTATGTTGGATGTCCAGCTATGCCAGTCTCTTGGCGGGGATTGGAGTAGACGGTCAAATTAACGTCC
ATAGCTCCATTCTGTCCAAAGTCCAAGGTATTAGCAGCCACTGGGCGATTCTGGTAGGCCTGATTGCCTT
GGTTACCAGTAGAGGAGGAAGATGTCGAGGAAGAAGTCGTTGAGGAAGACAGGGATGTCATGGAGTGGTG
ACTGTGGCCAACCTCCATAGAATCTTGGGTAGAGGAGCTATTCGTTGGAGAATTGTAGACCCTTGGCCTG
GTCCGGTTACCCAAGGCTTGTTGTCCATGGTGGTGGTGATGGTGGTGGTGGTGGTGATGGTGATG
